Addgene plasmid #59124: pCDNA-FRT-FAK-kinase30
Purpose: FAK fret control sensor without FERM domain with 30 nm linker
Depositing lab: Sivaraj Sivaramakrishnan. Depositing organization: University of Michigan. Publication: Visualizing and manipulating focal adhesion kinase regulation in live cells. Ritt M, Guan JL, Sivaramakrishnan S. J Biol Chem. 2013 Mar 29;288(13):8875-86. doi: 10.1074/jbc.M112.421164. Epub 2013 Feb 7. PubMed 23393139.
Backbone
  Vector backbone: pcDNA-5/FRT
  Backbone manufacturer: Invitrogen
  Backbone size w/o insert (bp): 5002
  Total vector size (bp): 9161
  Vector type: Mammalian Expression
  Selectable markers: Hygromycin
Growth in bacteria
  Bacterial resistance: Ampicillin, 100 μg/mL
  Growth temperature: 37°C
  Growth strain: DH5alpha
  Copy number: High Copy
Gene/Insert
  Gene/Insert name: Focal Adhesion Kinase (alt name: FAK)
  Species: G. gallus (chicken), Synthetic
  Insert size (bp): 4159
  Promoter: CMV
  Tag / fusion protein: FLAG (N terminal on insert); mCitrine (N terminal on insert); mCerulean (C terminal on insert)
  Cloning method: Restriction Enzyme; 5′ cloning site HindIII (not destroyed); 3′ cloning site NotI (not destroyed)
  Sequencing primers: 5′ T7; 3′ BGHR
Terms and licenses: Academic/Nonprofit Terms; Industry Terms: Not Available to Industry
How to cite: pCDNA-FRT-FAK-kinase30 was a gift from Sivaraj Sivaramakrishnan (Addgene plasmid # 59124 ; http://n2t.net/addgene:59124 ; RRID:Addgene_59124)
