[The description below was written by a language model from this plasmid's Addgene catalogue record and pLannotate feature annotations shown in this document.]
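Description:
pCDNA-FRT-FAK-kinase30 is a mammalian expression plasmid built on the Invitrogen pcDNA5/FRT backbone. It encodes a FRET control sensor derived from chicken focal adhesion kinase (FAK, PTK2). It is propagated in E. coli as a high-copy plasmid through a ColE1/pUC-type origin with ampicillin resistance. The backbone also carries an FRT site directly upstream of a hygromycin resistance coding sequence followed by an SV40 polyadenylation signal. In this vector family the hygromycin gene has no promoter of its own. It is expressed only after FLP-mediated recombination places the plasmid into a matching genomic FRT site, which allows selection of isogenic stable lines with a single integrated copy. The plasmid can also be used for transient transfection.

The roughly 4.2 kb insert lies between HindIII and NotI and is driven by the CMV enhancer/promoter, with a bGH polyadenylation signal downstream. A T7 promoter sits upstream of the insert. The feature table shows the annotated parts of the open reading frame in this order: mCitrine, a TEV protease site, an unannotated stretch of about 650 bp, mCerulean, and a FAK fragment. The unannotated stretch presumably corresponds to the synthetic 30 nm linker named in the record. The catalogue lists mCerulean as a C-terminal tag, but the annotation places it before the FAK fragment rather than after it. The record also lists an N-terminal FLAG tag, which is not annotated in the table.

According to the stated purpose, the FERM domain is absent, so the mCitrine/mCerulean pair is separated only by the linker and has no autoinhibitory FERM–kinase interaction to report. The construct therefore serves as a baseline control for related FAK sensors used to study FAK regulation in live cells.
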