Features (pLannotate 1.2.2; 23 found; start..end, strand, type, name):
     28..80      -  misc_feature   bom (fragment): basis of mobility region from pBR322
    235..614     +  enhancer       CMV enhancer: human cytomegalovirus immediate early enhancer
    615..818     +  promoter       CMV promoter: human cytomegalovirus (CMV) immediate early promoter
    814..847     +  LTR            5' LTR (truncated) (fragment): truncated 5' long terminal repeat (LTR) from HIV-1
    863..881     +  promoter       T7 promoter: promoter for bacteriophage T7 RNA polymerase
    962..1675    +  CDS            mCitrine: mCitrine is a basic (constitutively fluorescent) yellow fluorescent protein published in 2001, derived from Aequorea victoria.
   1700..1720    +  CDS            TEV site: tobacco etch virus (TEV) protease recognition and cleavage site
   2375..3088    +  CDS            mCerulean: mCerulean is a basic (constitutively fluorescent) cyan fluorescent protein published in 2005, derived from Aequorea victoria. It is reported to be a very rapidly-maturing monomer.
   3134..5065    +  CDS            PTK2 (fragment): FAK1_CHICK - Also known as FAK, FAK1. Experimental evidence at protein level: Swiss-Prot protein existence level 1. Non-receptor protein-tyrosine kinase that plays an essential role in regulating cell migration, adhesion, spreading, reorganization of the actin cytoskeleton, formation and disassembly of focal adhesions and cell protrusions, cell cycle progression, cell proliferation and apoptosis. Required for early embryonic development, embryonic angiogenesis, normal cardiomyocyte migration and proliferation, and normal heart development. Regulates axon growth and neuronal cell migration, axo
   5119..5343    +  polyA_signal   bGH poly(A) signal: bovine growth hormone polyadenylation signal
   5347..5368    +  promoter       SV40 promoter (fragment): SV40 enhancer and early promoter
   5389..5622    +  rep_origin     f1 ori (fragment) (sequence partly withheld): f1 bacteriophage origin of replication; arrow indicates direction of (+) strand synthesis
   5627..5674    +  protein_bind   FRT: FLP-mediated recombination occurs in the 8-bp core sequence TCTAGAAA (Turan and Bode, 2011). FLP recombinase from the Saccharomyces cerevisiae 2μ plasmid
   5682..6704    +  CDS            HygR: aminoglycoside phosphotransferase from E. coli; aph(4)-Ia; confers resistance to hygromycin
   6714..6839    +  CDS            ble (fragment): BLE_KLEPN - Experimental evidence at protein level: Swiss-Prot protein existence level 1. Binding protein with a strong affinity to the bleomycin family of antibiotics. Binds to CL990; an antimitotic-antibiotic compound. From Klebsiella pneumoniae.
   6834..6955    +  polyA_signal   SV40 poly(A) signal: SV40 polyadenylation signal
   7028..7044    -  protein_bind   lac operator: The lac repressor binds to the lac operator to inhibit transcription in E. coli. This inhibition can be relieved by adding lactose or isopropyl-β-D-thiogalactopyranoside (IPTG). lac repressor encoded by lacI
   7052..7082    -  promoter       lac promoter: promoter for the E. coli lac operon
   7097..7118    -  protein_bind   CAP binding site: CAP binding activates transcription in the presence of cAMP. E. coli catabolite activator protein
   7131..7223    -  CDS            lacI (fragment): lac repressor; lacI; The lac repressor binds to the lac operator to inhibit transcription in E. coli. This inhibition can be relieved by adding lactose or isopropyl-β-D-thiogalactopyranoside (IPTG).
   7406..7994    -  rep_origin     ori: high-copy-number ColE1/pMB1/pBR322/pUC origin of replication
   8165..9025    -  CDS            AmpR: β-lactamase; bla; confers resistance to ampicillin, carbenicillin, and related antibiotics
   9026..9130    -  promoter       AmpR promoter: bla
>Addgene plasmid #59124 | pCDNA-FRT-FAK-kinase30 | depositor full sequence | sequence record 91613 | pCDNA-FRT-FAK-kinase30 sequence 9161 bps
GACGGATCGGGAGATCTCCCGATCCCCTATGGTGCACTCTCAGTACAATCTGCTCTGATGCCGCATAGTT
AAGCCAGTATCTGCTCCCTGCTTGTGTGTTGGAGGTCGCTGAGTAGTGCGCGAGCAAAATTTAAGCTACA
ACAAGGCAAGGCTTGACCGACAATTGCATGAAGAATCTGCTTAGGGTTAGGCGTTTTGCGCTGCTTCGCG
ATGTACGGGCCAGATATACGCGTTGACATTGATTATTGACTAGTTATTAATAGTAATCAATTACGGGGTC
ATTAGTTCATAGCCCATATATGGAGTTCCGCGTTACATAACTTACGGTAAATGGCCCGCCTGGCTGACCG
CCCAACGACCCCCGCCCATTGACGTCAATAATGACGTATGTTCCCATAGTAACGCCAATAGGGACTTTCC
ATTGACGTCAATGGGTGGAGTATTTACGGTAAACTGCCCACTTGGCAGTACATCAAGTGTATCATATGCC
AAGTACGCCCCCTATTGACGTCAATGACGGTAAATGGCCCGCCTGGCATTATGCCCAGTACATGACCTTA
TGGGACTTTCCTACTTGGCAGTACATCTACGTATTAGTCATCGCTATTACCATGGTGATGCGGTTTTGGC
AGTACATCAATGGGCGTGGATAGCGGTTTGACTCACGGGGATTTCCAAGTCTCCACCCCATTGACGTCAA
TGGGAGTTTGTTTTGGCACCAAAATCAACGGGACTTTCCAAAATGTCGTAACAACTCCGCCCCATTGACG
CAAATGGGCGGTAGGCGTGTACGGTGGGAGGTCTATATAAGCAGAGCTCTCTGGCTAACTAGAGAACCCA
CTGCTTACTGGCTTATCGAAATTAATACGACTCACTATAGGGAGACCCAAGCTGGCTAGCGTTTAAACTT
AAGCTTATGGACTACAAGGACGATGACGACAAGGGAAGCGGAGGAAGCGGAGTGAGCAAGGGCGAGGAGC
TGTTCACCGGGGTGGTGCCCATCCTGGTCGAGCTGGACGGCGACGTAAACGGCCACAAGTTCAGCGTGTC
CGGCGAGGGCGAGGGCGATGCCACCTACGGCAAGCTGACCCTGAAGTTCATCTGCACCACCGGCAAGCTG
CCCGTGCCCTGGCCCACCCTCGTGACCACCTTCGGCTACGGCCTGATGTGCTTCGCCCGCTACCCCGACC
ACATGAAGCAGCACGACTTCTTCAAGTCCGCCATGCCCGAAGGCTACGTCCAGGAGCGCACCATCTTCTT
CAAGGACGACGGCAACTACAAGACCCGCGCCGAGGTGAAGTTCGAGGGCGACACCCTGGTGAACCGCATC
GAGCTGAAGGGCATCGACTTCAAGGAGGACGGCAACATCCTGGGGCACAAGCTGGAGTACAACTACAACA
GCCACAACGTCTATATCATGGCCGACAAGCAGAAGAACGGCATCAAGGTGAACTTCAAGATCCGCCACAA
CATCGAGGACGGCAGCGTGCAGCTCGCCGACCACTACCAGCAGAACACCCCCATCGGCGACGGCCCCGTG
CTGCTGCCCGACAACCACTACCTGAGCTACCAGTCCAAACTGAGCAAAGACCCCAACGAGAAGCGCGATC
ACATGGTCCTGCTGGAGTTCGTGACCGCCGCCGGGATCACTCTCGGCATGGACGAGCTGTACAAGGAATT
CGGAAGCGGAGGAAGCGGAGAAAACCTGTATTTTCAGGGCGGAAGCGGAGAAGAGGAAGAGAAGAAGAAA
GAAGAGGAAGAAAAGAAACAAAAAGAAGAACAAGAAAGACTTGCAAAAGAAGAGGCAGAGAGAAAACAAA
AAGAAGAACAAGAAAGACTTGCAAAAGAAGAGGCAGAGAGAAAACAAAAGGAGGAAGAAGAGAGAAAACA
AAAGGAAGAAGAAGAGAGAAAACAAAAGGAGGAAGAAGAAAGAAAATTAAAGGAGGAACAAGAAAGAAAA
GCTGCAGAAGAAAAGAAAGCTAAAGAAGAAGCTGAGAGAAAGGCTAAAGAAGAACAAGAAAGGAAAGCTG
AAGAAGAGAGAAAGAAGAAAGAAGAGGAAGAAAGACTTGAAAGAGAAAGAAAAGAGAGAGAAGAACAAGA
AAAGAAAGCCAAAGAAGAGGCAGAGAGAATTGCAAAGTTAGAGGCTGAAAAGAAGGCAGAAGAAGAAAGA
AAAGCCAAAGAAGAAGAAGAGAGAAAAGCCAAAGAAGAAGAGGAAAGAAAGAAGAAAGAGGAGCAAGAAA
GACTTGCAAAAGAAAAGGAAGAAGCAGAAAGAAAAGCTGCAGAGGAAAAGAAAGCTAAAGAAGAACAAGA
AAGAAAAGAAAAGGAAGAAGCAGAAAGAAAACAAAGAGGCTCTGGCGGCTCTGGCGGCGCGCCCGTGAGC
AAGGGCGAGGAGCTGTTCACCGGGGTGGTGCCCATCCTGGTCGAGCTGGACGGCGACGTAAACGGCCACA
AGTTCAGCGTGTCCGGCGAGGGCGAGGGCGATGCCACCTACGGCAAGCTGACCCTGAAGTTCATCTGCAC
CACCGGCAAGCTGCCCGTGCCCTGGCCCACCCTCGTGACCACCCTGACCTGGGGCGTGCAGTGCTTCGCC
CGCTACCCCGACCACATGAAGCAGCACGACTTCTTCAAGTCCGCCATGCCCGAAGGCTACGTCCAGGAGC
GCACCATCTTCTTCAAGGACGACGGCAACTACAAGACCCGCGCCGAGGTGAAGTTCGAGGGCGACACCCT
GGTGAACCGCATCGAGCTGAAGGGCATCGACTTCAAGGAGGACGGCAACATCCTGGGGCACAAGCTGGAG
TACAACGCCATCAGCGACAACGTCTATATCACCGCCGACAAGCAGAAGAACGGCATCAAGGCCAACTTCA
AGATCCGCCACAACATCGAGGACGGCAGCGTGCAGCTCGCCGACCACTACCAGCAGAACACCCCCATCGG
CGACGGCCCCGTGCTGCTGCCCGACAACCACTACCTGAGCACCCAGTCCAAGCTGAGCAAAGACCCCAAC
GAGAAGCGCGATCACATGGTCCTGCTGGAGTTCGTGACCGCCGCCGGGATCACTCTCGGCATGGACGAGC
TGTACAAGTTAATTAAGGGAAGCGGAGGAAGCGGAGGAAGCGGAGGAAGCGGACCATCAACCAGAGATTA
TGAAATTCAAAGGGAGAGAATTGAACTGGGGCGCTGCATTGGTGAAGGACAGTTTGGAGATGTGCACCAA
GGAATTTACATGAGTCCGGAAAATCCAGCTATGGCTGTAGCAATCAAAACATGTAAAAACTGCACCTCAG
ACAGCGTTAGAGAAAAGTTCCTACAAGAAGCCTTAACAATGCGTCAGTTTGATCATCCTCACATTGTGAA
GCTCATTGGAGTTATTACAGAAAACCCAGTGTGGATAATCATGGAGCTCTGTACACTTGGAGAGTTGAGA
TCGTTTCTGCAAGTAAGAAAATTCAGCTTGGACCTGGCCTCCCTCATCCTCTACGCTTACCAGCTTAGCA
CAGCACTTGCTTACCTAGAGAGCAAAAGATTTGTACATAGAGATATTGCTGCTAGGAACGTGCTGGTATC
TGCCACTGACTGTGTGAAATTGGGTGACTTTGGCTTATCCCGATACATGGAAGACAGTACTTACTATAAG
GCGTCCAAAGGAAAGTTACCTATCAAATGGATGGCTCCAGAGTCAATCAACTTCCGACGGTTTACCTCAG
CAAGCGATGTGTGGATGTTTGGTGTGTGTATGTGGGAGATCCTGATGCATGGGGTAAAGCCCTTCCAGGG
AGTGAAAAATAATGATGTTATTGGTCGGATTGAGAACGGTGAGCGGCTCCCCATGCCTCCGAACTGCCCT
CCCACCCTCTACAGCCTTATGACCAAGTGCTGGGCATACGACCCTAGTAGACGACCCAGGTTTACTGAAC
TTAAAGCACAACTCAGTACAATACTGGAGGAGGAGAAGCTGCAGCAAGAGGAACGAATGAGAATGGAATC
CAGGCGACAAGTCACAGTATCCTGGGACTCAGGAGGATCAGATGAAGCTCCTCCCAAGCCCAGCAGGCCT
GGTTACCCCAGCCCAAGGTCCAGTGAAGGGTTTTATCCGAGTCCTCAGCATATGGTACAGCCAAATCACT
ACCAGGTATCTGGCTACTCTGGTTCTCATGGGATACCAGCCATGGCAGGCAGCATTTATCCTGGGCAGGC
GTCTCTCTTGGATCAAACAGATTCCTGGAACCATCGACCTCAGGAAGTATCAGCATGGCAGCCAAACATG
GAGGATTCGGGCACTTTGGATGTACGAGGAATGGGGCAGGTTCTGCCCACACATCTCATGGAGGAGAGGT
TAATAAGACAACAGCAAGAGATGGAAGAAGATCAACGCTGGCTTGAGAAAGAGGAACGATTCCTGGTAAT
GAAACCTGATGTGCGGCTCTCCAGAGGCAGCATTGAACGGGAGGACGGAGGTCTCCAGGGCCCAGCTGGT
AACCAGCACATATATCAGCCTGTGGGTAAACCAGATCATGCCGCTCCACCAAAGAAGCCCCCTCGCCCTG
GAGCCCCCCACTTGGGCAGCCTCGCGAGCCTGAACAGCCCCGTGGACAGCTACAACGAAGGCGTGAAGAT
CAAGCCACAGGAAATCAGCCCTCCTCCTACGGCCAACCTGGACCGCTCCAATGACAAAGTCTATGAGAAT
GTAACCGGGCTGGTGAAAGCTGTCATAGAGATGTCCAGTAAAATACAGCCAGCTCCGCCAGAGGAGTACG
TGCCCATGGTAAAGGAGGTTGGCTTGGCGCTGAGAACCTTGCTAGCAACAGTGGATGAGTCGCTGCCAGT
GCTTCCTGCAAGCACCCACAGAGAGATTGAGATGGCCCAGAAACTGCTGAACTCTGACCTGGCTGAGCTC
ATTAACAAGATGAAGCTGGCCCAGCAGTACGTCATGACCAGCCTGCAGCAGGAGTACAAGAAGCAAATGC
TGACGGCTGCTCACGCTCTGGCTGTGGATGCCAAGAACTTGCTGGATGTCATCGATCAAGCCAGACTGAA
AATGATCAGCCAGTCCAGGCCCCACTGAGCGGCCGCTCGAGTCTAGAGGGCCCGTTTAAACCCGCTGATC
AGCCTCGACTGTGCCTTCTAGTTGCCAGCCATCTGTTGTTTGCCCCTCCCCCGTGCCTTCCTTGACCCTG
GAAGGTGCCACTCCCACTGTCCTTTCCTAATAAAATGAGGAAATTGCATCGCATTGTCTGAGTAGGTGTC
ATTCTATTCTGGGGGGTGGGGTGGGGCAGGACAGCAAGGGGGAGGATTGGGAAGACAATAGCAGGCATGC
TGGGGATGCGGTGGGCTCTATGGCTTCTGAGGCGGAAAGAACCAGCTGGGGCTCTAGGGGGTATCCCC
[124 nt withheld, positions 5389-5512]
C
[91 nt withheld, positions 5514-5604]
AGGGTGATGGTTCACGTACCTAGAAGTTCCTATTCCGAAGTTCCTATTCTCTAGAAAGTATAGGAACTTC
CTTGGCCAAAAAGCCTGAACTCACCGCGACGTCTGTCGAGAAGTTTCTGATCGAAAAGTTCGACAGCGTC
TCCGACCTGATGCAGCTCTCGGAGGGCGAAGAATCTCGTGCTTTCAGCTTCGATGTAGGAGGGCGTGGAT
ATGTCCTGCGGGTAAATAGCTGCGCCGATGGTTTCTACAAAGATCGTTATGTTTATCGGCACTTTGCATC
GGCCGCGCTCCCGATTCCGGAAGTGCTTGACATTGGGGAATTCAGCGAGAGCCTGACCTATTGCATCTCC
CGCCGTGCACAGGGTGTCACGTTGCAAGACCTGCCTGAAACCGAACTGCCCGCTGTTCTGCAGCCGGTCG
CGGAGGCCATGGATGCGATCGCTGCGGCCGATCTTAGCCAGACGAGCGGGTTCGGCCCATTCGGACCGCA
AGGAATCGGTCAATACACTACATGGCGTGATTTCATATGCGCGATTGCTGATCCCCATGTGTATCACTGG
CAAACTGTGATGGACGACACCGTCAGTGCGTCCGTCGCGCAGGCTCTCGATGAGCTGATGCTTTGGGCCG
AGGACTGCCCCGAAGTCCGGCACCTCGTGCACGCGGATTTCGGCTCCAACAATGTCCTGACGGACAATGG
CCGCATAACAGCGGTCATTGACTGGAGCGAGGCGATGTTCGGGGATTCCCAATACGAGGTCGCCAACATC
TTCTTCTGGAGGCCGTGGTTGGCTTGTATGGAGCAGCAGACGCGCTACTTCGAGCGGAGGCATCCGGAGC
TTGCAGGATCGCCGCGGCTCCGGGCGTATATGCTCCGCATTGGTCTTGACCAACTCTATCAGAGCTTGGT
TGACGGCAATTTCGATGATGCAGCTTGGGCGCAGGGTCGATGCGACGCAATCGTCCGATCCGGAGCCGGG
ACTGTCGGGCGTACACAAATCGCCCGCAGAAGCGCGGCCGTCTGGACCGATGGCTGTGTAGAAGTACTCG
CCGATAGTGGAAACCGACGCCCCAGCACTCGTCCGAGGGCAAAGGAATAGCACGTACTACGAGATTTCGA
TTCCACCGCCGCCTTCTATGAAAGGTTGGGCTTCGGAATCGTTTTCCGGGACGCCGGCTGGATGATCCTC
CAGCGCGGGGATCTCATGCTGGAGTTCTTCGCCCACCCCAACTTGTTTATTGCAGCTTATAATGGTTACA
AATAAAGCAATAGCATCACAAATTTCACAAATAAAGCATTTTTTTCACTGCATTCTAGTTGTGGTTTGTC
CAAACTCATCAATGTATCTTATCATGTCTGTATACCGTCGACCTCTAGCTAGAGCTTGGCGTAATCATGG
TCATAGCTGTTTCCTGTGTGAAATTGTTATCCGCTCACAATTCCACACAACATACGAGCCGGAAGCATAA
AGTGTAAAGCCTGGGGTGCCTAATGAGTGAGCTAACTCACATTAATTGCGTTGCGCTCACTGCCCGCTTT
CCAGTCGGGAAACCTGTCGTGCCAGCTGCATTAATGAATCGGCCAACGCGCGGGGAGAGGCGGTTTGCGT
ATTGGGCGCTCTTCCGCTTCCTCGCTCACTGACTCGCTGCGCTCGGTCGTTCGGCTGCGGCGAGCGGTAT
CAGCTCACTCAAAGGCGGTAATACGGTTATCCACAGAATCAGGGGATAACGCAGGAAAGAACATGTGAGC
AAAAGGCCAGCAAAAGGCCAGGAACCGTAAAAAGGCCGCGTTGCTGGCGTTTTTCCATAGGCTCCGCCCC
CCTGACGAGCATCACAAAAATCGACGCTCAAGTCAGAGGTGGCGAAACCCGACAGGACTATAAAGATACC
AGGCGTTTCCCCCTGGAAGCTCCCTCGTGCGCTCTCCTGTTCCGACCCTGCCGCTTACCGGATACCTGTC
CGCCTTTCTCCCTTCGGGAAGCGTGGCGCTTTCTCATAGCTCACGCTGTAGGTATCTCAGTTCGGTGTAG
GTCGTTCGCTCCAAGCTGGGCTGTGTGCACGAACCCCCCGTTCAGCCCGACCGCTGCGCCTTATCCGGTA
ACTATCGTCTTGAGTCCAACCCGGTAAGACACGACTTATCGCCACTGGCAGCAGCCACTGGTAACAGGAT
TAGCAGAGCGAGGTATGTAGGCGGTGCTACAGAGTTCTTGAAGTGGTGGCCTAACTACGGCTACACTAGA
AGGACAGTATTTGGTATCTGCGCTCTGCTGAAGCCAGTTACCTTCGGAAAAAGAGTTGGTAGCTCTTGAT
CCGGCAAACAAACCACCGCTGGTAGCGGTGGTTTTTTTGTTTGCAAGCAGCAGATTACGCGCAGAAAAAA
AGGATCTCAAGAAGATCCTTTGATCTTTTCTACGGGGTCTGACGCTCAGTGGAACGAAAACTCACGTTAA
GGGATTTTGGTCATGAGATTATCAAAAAGGATCTTCACCTAGATCCTTTTAAATTAAAAATGAAGTTTTA
AATCAATCTAAAGTATATATGAGTAAACTTGGTCTGACAGTTACCAATGCTTAATCAGTGAGGCACCTAT
CTCAGCGATCTGTCTATTTCGTTCATCCATAGTTGCCTGACTCCCCGTCGTGTAGATAACTACGATACGG
GAGGGCTTACCATCTGGCCCCAGTGCTGCAATGATACCGCGAGACCCACGCTCACCGGCTCCAGATTTAT
CAGCAATAAACCAGCCAGCCGGAAGGGCCGAGCGCAGAAGTGGTCCTGCAACTTTATCCGCCTCCATCCA
GTCTATTAATTGTTGCCGGGAAGCTAGAGTAAGTAGTTCGCCAGTTAATAGTTTGCGCAACGTTGTTGCC
ATTGCTACAGGCATCGTGGTGTCACGCTCGTCGTTTGGTATGGCTTCATTCAGCTCCGGTTCCCAACGAT
CAAGGCGAGTTACATGATCCCCCATGTTGTGCAAAAAAGCGGTTAGCTCCTTCGGTCCTCCGATCGTTGT
CAGAAGTAAGTTGGCCGCAGTGTTATCACTCATGGTTATGGCAGCACTGCATAATTCTCTTACTGTCATG
CCATCCGTAAGATGCTTTTCTGTGACTGGTGAGTACTCAACCAAGTCATTCTGAGAATAGTGTATGCGGC
GACCGAGTTGCTCTTGCCCGGCGTCAATACGGGATAATACCGCGCCACATAGCAGAACTTTAAAAGTGCT
CATCATTGGAAAACGTTCTTCGGGGCGAAAACTCTCAAGGATCTTACCGCTGTTGAGATCCAGTTCGATG
TAACCCACTCGTGCACCCAACTGATCTTCAGCATCTTTTACTTTCACCAGCGTTTCTGGGTGAGCAAAAA
CAGGAAGGCAAAATGCCGCAAAAAAGGGAATAAGGGCGACACGGAAATGTTGAATACTCATACTCTTCCT
TTTTCAATATTATTGAAGCATTTATCAGGGTTATTGTCTCATGAGCGGATACATATTTGAATGTATTTAG
AAAAATAAACAAATAGGGGTTCCGCGCACATTTCCCCGAAAAGTGCCACCTGACGTC
