>Addgene plasmid #59124 | pCDNA-FRT-FAK-kinase30 | addgene partial sequence | sequence record 99448 | ER/K-R2 5'-TCTGCCTTCTTTTCAGCCTC-3'
CTACGTCCAGGAGCGCACCATCTTCTTCAAGGACGACGGCAACTACAAGACCCGCGCCGAGGTGAAGTTC
GAGGGCGACACCCTGGTGAACCGCATCGAGCTGAAGGGCATCGACTTCAAGGAGGACGGCAACATCCTGG
GGCACAAGCTGGAGTACAACTACAACAGCCACAACGTCTATATCATGGCCGACAAGCAGAAGAACGGCAT
CAAGGTGAACTTCAAGATCCGCCACAACATCGAGGACGGCAGCGTGCAGCTCGCCGACCACTACCAGCAG
AACACCCCCATCGGCGACGGCCCCGTGCTGCTGCCCGACAACCACTACCTGAGCTACCAGTCCAAACTGA
GCAAAGACCCCAACGAGAAGCGCGATCACATGGTCCTGCTGGAGTTCGTGACCGCCGCCGGGATCACTCT
CGGCATGGACGAGCTGTACAAGGAATTCGGAAGCGGAGGAAGCGGAGAAAACCTGTATTTTCAGGGCGGA
AGCGGAGAAGAGGAAGAGAAGAAGAAAGAAGAGGAAGAAAAGAAACAAAAAGAAGAACAAGAAAGACTTG
CAAAAGAAGAGGCAGAGAGAAAACAAAAAGAAGAACAAGAAAGACTTGCAAAAGAAGAGGCAGAGAGAAA
ACAAAAGGAGGAAGAAGAGAGAAAACAAAAGGAAGAAGAAGAGAGAAAACAAAAGGAGGAAGAAGAAAGA
AAATTAAAGGAGGAACAAGAAAGAAAAGCTGCAGAAGAAAAGAAAGCTAAAGAAGAAGCTGAGAGAAAGG
CTAAAGAAGAACAAGAAAGGAAAGCTGAAGAAGAGAGAAAGAAGAAAGAAGAGGAAGAAAGACTTGAAAG
AGAAAGAAAAGAGAGAGAAGAACAAGAAAAGAAAGCCAAAG
