>Addgene plasmid #59124 | pCDNA-FRT-FAK-kinase30 | addgene partial sequence | sequence record 99449 | BGH-rev 5'-TAGAAGGCACAGTCGAGG-3'
CAGGCGTCTCTCTTGGATCAAACAGATTCCTGGAACCATCGACCTCAGGAAGTATCAGCATGGCAGCCAA
ACATGGAGGATTCGGGCACTTTGGATGTACGAGGAATGGGGCAGGTTCTGCCCACACATCTCATGGAGGA
GAGGTTAATAAGACAACAGCAAGAGATGGAAGAAGATCAACGCTGGCTTGAGAAAGAGGAACGATTCCTG
GTAATGAAACCTGATGTGCGGCTCTCCAGAGGCAGCATTGAACGGGAGGACGGAGGTCTCCAGGGCCCAG
CTGGTAACCAGCACATATATCAGCCTGTGGGTAAACCAGATCATGCCGCTCCACCAAAGAAGCCCCCTCG
CCCTGGAGCCCCCCACTTGGGCAGCCTCGCGAGCCTGAACAGCCCCGTGGACAGCTACAACGAAGGCGTG
AAGATCAAGCCACAGGAAATCAGCCCTCCTCCTACGGCCAACCTGGACCGCTCCAATGACAAAGTCTATG
AGAATGTAACCGGGCTGGTGAAAGCTGTCATAGAGATGTCCAGTAAAATACAGCCAGCTCCGCCAGAGGA
GTACGTGCCCATGGTAAAGGAGGTTGGCTTGGCGCTGAGAACCTTGCTAGCAACAGTGGATGAGTCGCTG
CCAGTGCTTCCTGCAAGCACCCACAGAGAGATTGAGATGGCCCAGAAACTGCTGAACTCTGACCTGGCTG
AGCTCATTAACAAGATGAAGCTGGCCCAGCAGTACGTCATGACCAGCCTGCAGCAGGAGTACAAGAAGCA
AATGCTGACGGCTGCTCACGCTCTGGCTGTGGATGCCAAGAACTTGCTGGATGTCATCGATCAAGCCAGA
CTGAAAATGATCAGCCAGTCCAGGCCCCACTGAGCGGCCGCTCGAGTCTAGAGG
