>Addgene plasmid #59124 | pCDNA-FRT-FAK-kinase30 | addgene partial sequence | sequence record 99450 | CMV-F 5'-CGCAAATGGGCGGTAGGCGTG-3'
CTCTCTGGCTAACTAGAGAACCCACTGCTTACTGGCTTATCGAAATTAATACGACTCACTATAGGGAGAC
CCAAGCTGGCTAGCGTTTAAACTTAAGCTTATGGACTACAAGGACGATGACGACAAGGGAAGCGGAGGAA
GCGGAGTGAGCAAGGGCGAGGAGCTGTTCACCGGGGTGGTGCCCATCCTGGTCGAGCTGGACGGCGACGT
AAACGGCCACAAGTTCAGCGTGTCCGGCGAGGGCGAGGGCGATGCCACCTACGGCAAGCTGACCCTGAAG
TTCATCTGCACCACCGGCAAGCTGCCCGTGCCCTGGCCCACCCTCGTGACCACCTTCGGCTACGGCCTGA
TGTGCTTCGCCCGCTACCCCGACCACATGAAGCAGCACGACTTCTTCAAGTCCGCCATGCCCGAAGGCTA
CGTCCAGGAGCGCACCATCTTCTTCAAGGACGACGGCAACTACAAGACCCGCGCCGAGGTGAAGTTCGAG
GGCGACACCCTGGTGAACCGCATCGAGCTGAAGGGCATCGACTTCAAGGAGGACGGCAACATCCTGGGGC
ACAAGCTGGAGTACAACTACAACAGCCACAACGTCTATATCATGGCCGACAAGCAGAAGAACGGCATCAA
GGTGAACTTCAAGATCCGCCACAACATCGAGGACGGCAGCGTGCAGCTCGCCGACCACTACCAGCAGAAC
ACCCCCATCGGCGACGGCCCCGTGCTGCTGCCCGACAACCACTACCTGAGCTACCAGTCCAAACTGAGCA
AAGACCCCAACGAGAAGCGCGATCACATGGTCCTGCTGGAGTTCGTGACCGCCGCCGGGATCACTCTCGG
CATGGACGAGCTGTACAAGGAATTCGGAAGCGGAGG
