>Addgene plasmid #59124 | pCDNA-FRT-FAK-kinase30 | addgene partial sequence | sequence record 99451 | ER/K-F4 5'-AGAAGAAGCTGAGAGAAAGGC-3'
AGAGAGAAAGAAGAAAGAAGAGGAAGAAAGACTTGAAAGAGAAAGAAAAGAGAGAGAAGAACAAGAAAAG
AAAGCCAAAGAAGAGGCAGAGAGAATTGCAAAGTTAGAGGCTGAAAAGAAGGCAGAAGAAGAAAGAAAAG
CCAAAGAAGAAGAAGAGAGAAAAGCCAAAGAAGAAGAGGAAAGAAAGAAGAAAGAGGAGCAAGAAAGACT
TGCAAAAGAAAAGGAAGAAGCAGAAAGAAAAGCTGCAGAGGAAAAGAAAGCTAAAGAAGAACAAGAAAGA
AAAGAAAAGGAAGAAGCAGAAAGAAAACAAAGAGGCTCTGGCGGCTCTGGCGGCGCGCCCGTGAGCAAGG
GCGAGGAGCTGTTCACCGGGGTGGTGCCCATCCTGGTCGAGCTGGACGGCGACGTAAACGGCCACAAGTT
CAGCGTGTCCGGCGAGGGCGAGGGCGATGCCACCTACGGCAAGCTGACCCTGAAGTTCATCTGCACCACC
GGCAAGCTGCCCGTGCCCTGGCCCACCCTCGTGACCACCCTGACCTGGGGCGTGCAGTGCTTCGCCCGCT
ACCCCGACCACATGAAGCAGCACGACTTCTTCAAGTCCGCCATGCCCGAAGGCTACGTCCAGGAGCGCAC
CATCTTCTTCAAGGACGACGGCAACTACAAGACCCGCGCCGAGGTGAAGTTCGAGGGCGACACCCTGGTG
AACCGCATCGAGCTGAAGGGCATCGACTTCAAGGAGGACGGCAACATCCTGGGGCACAAGCTGGAGTACA
ACGCCATCAGCGACAACGTCTATATCACCGCCGACAAGCAGAAGAACGGCATCAAGGCCAACTTCAAGAT
CCGCCACAACATCGAGGACGGCAGCGTGCAGCTCGCCGACCACTACCAGCAGAACACCCCCATCGGCGAC
GGCCCCGTGCTGCTGCCCGACAACCACTACCT
