>Addgene plasmid #59124 | pCDNA-FRT-FAK-kinase30 | addgene partial sequence | sequence record 99452 | synFAK-R 5'-ACCGTTCTCAATCCGACCAA-3'
CAAGATCCGCCACAACATCGAGGACGGCAGCGTGCAGCTCGCCGACCACTACCAGCAGAACACCCCCATC
GGCGACGGCCCCGTGCTGCTGCCCGACAACCACTACCTGAGCACCCAGTCCAAGCTGAGCAAAGACCCCA
ACGAGAAGCGCGATCACATGGTCCTGCTGGAGTTCGTGACCGCCGCCGGGATCACTCTCGGCATGGACGA
GCTGTACAAGTTAATTAAGGGAAGCGGAGGAAGCGGAGGAAGCGGAGGAAGCGGACCATCAACCAGAGAT
TATGAAATTCAAAGGGAGAGAATTGAACTGGGGCGCTGCATTGGTGAAGGACAGTTTGGAGATGTGCACC
AAGGAATTTACATGAGTCCGGAAAATCCAGCTATGGCTGTAGCAATCAAAACATGTAAAAACTGCACCTC
AGACAGCGTTAGAGAAAAGTTCCTACAAGAAGCCTTAACAATGCGTCAGTTTGATCATCCTCACATTGTG
AAGCTCATTGGAGTTATTACAGAAAACCCAGTGTGGATAATCATGGAGCTCTGTACACTTGGAGAGTTGA
GATCGTTTCTGCAAGTAAGAAAATTCAGCTTGGACCTGGCCTCCCTCATCCTCTACGCTTACCAGCTTAG
CACAGCACTTGCTTACCTAGAGAGCAAAAGATTTGTACATAGAGATATTGCTGCTAGGAACGTGCTGGTA
TCTGCCACTGACTGTGTGAAATTGGGTGACTTTGGCTTATCCCGATACATGGAAGACAGTACTTACTATA
AGGCGTCCAAAGGAAAGTTACCTATCAAATGGATGGCTCCAGAGTCAATCAACTTCCGACGGTTTACCTC
AGCAAGCGATGTGTGGATGTTTGGTGTGTGTATGTGGGAGATCCTGATGCATGGGGTAAAG
