>Addgene plasmid #59124 | pCDNA-FRT-FAK-kinase30 | addgene partial sequence | sequence record 99453 | synFAK-F 5'-CCTGATGCATGGGGTAAAGC-3'
ATGATGTTATTGGTCGGATTGAGAACGGTGAGCGGCTCCCCATGCCTCCGAACTGCCCTCCCACCCTCTA
CAGCCTTATGACCAAGTGCTGGGCATACGACCCTAGTAGACGACCCAGGTTTACTGAACTTAAAGCACAA
CTCAGTACAATACTGGAGGAGGAGAAGCTGCAGCAAGAGGAACGAATGAGAATGGAATCCAGGCGACAAG
TCACAGTATCCTGGGACTCAGGAGGATCAGATGAAGCTCCTCCCAAGCCCAGCAGGCCTGGTTACCCCAG
CCCAAGGTCCAGTGAAGGGTTTTATCCGAGTCCTCAGCATATGGTACAGCCAAATCACTACCAGGTATCT
GGCTACTCTGGTTCTCATGGGATACCAGCCATGGCAGGCAGCATTTATCCTGGGCAGGCGTCTCTCTTGG
ATCAAACAGATTCCTGGAACCATCGACCTCAGGAAGTATCAGCATGGCAGCCAAACATGGAGGATTCGGG
CACTTTGGATGTACGAGGAATGGGGCAGGTTCTGCCCACACATCTCATGGAGGAGAGGTTAATAAGACAA
CAGCAAGAGATGGAAGAAGATCAACGCTGGCTTGAGAAAGAGGAACGATTCCTGGTAATGAAACCTGATG
TGCGGCTCTCCAGAGGCAGCATTGAACGGGAGGACGGAGGTCTCCAGGGCCCAGCTGGTAACCAGCACAT
ATATCAGCCTGTGGGTAAACCAGATCATGCCGCTCCACCAAAGAAGCCCCCTCGCCCTGGAGCCCCCCAC
TTGGGCAGCCTCGCGAGCCTGAACAGCCCCGTGGACAGCTACAACGAA
